Addgene plasmid #105741: pT7-7 asyn K32R/K34R
Purpose: Bacterial expression of mutant human alpha synuclein
Depositing lab: Hilal Lashuel. Depositing organization: Swiss Federal Institute of Technology (EPFL).
Backbone
  Vector backbone: pT7-7
  Backbone size w/o insert (bp): 2438
  Vector type: Bacterial Expression
Growth in bacteria
  Bacterial resistance: Ampicillin, 100 μg/mL
  Growth temperature: 37°C
  Growth strain: DH5alpha
  Copy number: Unknown
Gene/Insert
  Gene/Insert name: alpha-synuclein K32R/K34R
  Species: H. sapiens (human)
  Insert size (bp): 476
  Mutation: K32R/K34R
  Entrez Gene: SNCA (a.k.a. NACP, PARK1, PARK4, PD1)
  Promoter: T7
  Cloning method: Restriction Enzyme; 5′ cloning site ClaI (not destroyed); 3′ cloning site BglII (not destroyed)
  Sequencing primers: 5′ T7 (TAATACGACTCACTATAGG); 3′ AmpStop (TCAGGCAACTATGGATGAAC)
Terms and licenses: Academic/Nonprofit Terms; Industry Terms: Not Available to Industry
How to cite: pT7-7 asyn K32R/K34R was a gift from Hilal Lashuel (Addgene plasmid # 105741 ; http://n2t.net/addgene:105741 ; RRID:Addgene_105741)
