[The description below was written by a language model from this plasmid's Addgene catalogue record and pLannotate feature annotations shown in this document.]
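Description:
pT7-7 asyn K32R/K34R is a small bacterial expression plasmid (about 2.9 kb in the sequenced record) built on the pT7-7 backbone for producing a mutant form of human alpha-synuclein (SNCA) in E. coli. It replicates from a ColE1/pMB1-type origin and is selected with ampicillin through the β-lactamase gene, which is driven by its own bla promoter. The feature table also picks up short remnants of pBR322 ancestry: fragments of the bom mobility region, a small piece of the rop gene and a partial tet promoter. These appear to be leftover backbone sequence rather than functional elements. The catalogue lists copy number as unknown.

The expression cassette consists of a bacteriophage T7 promoter followed by the efficient ribosome binding site from T7 gene 10 and then the alpha-synuclein open reading frame, inserted between ClaI and BglII sites that are both retained. Transcription therefore depends on T7 RNA polymerase, so protein production requires a host that supplies that polymerase, while a standard cloning strain is recorded for propagation. No affinity tag, fusion partner or annotated terminator appears in the feature table, which suggests the protein is made in untagged form.

The insert carries two lysine-to-arginine substitutions, at positions 32 and 34. Such changes preserve positive charge but remove the lysine side chains, a common way to block lysine-directed modifications. The record itself does not say why these residues were chosen, stating only that the plasmid is for bacterial expression of mutant human alpha-synuclein, a synaptic protein whose gene aliases (PARK1, PARK4) reflect its link to Parkinson's disease.
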