Features (pLannotate 1.2.2; 11 found; start..end, strand, type, name):
     27..60      -  misc_feature   bom (fragment): basis of mobility region from pBR322
     60..85      -  misc_feature   bom (fragment): basis of mobility region from pBR322
    187..224     -  CDS            rop (fragment): Rop protein, which maintains plasmids at low copy number; rop
    258..276     +  promoter       T7 promoter: promoter for bacteriophage T7 RNA polymerase
    308..330     +  RBS            RBS: efficient ribosome binding site from bacteriophage T7 gene 10 (Olins and Rangwala, 1989)
    338..757     +  CDS            SNCA (sequence partly withheld): SYUA_HUMAN - Also known as NACP, PARK1. Experimental evidence at protein level: Swiss-Prot protein existence level 1. Neuronal protein that plays several roles in synaptic activity such as regulation of synaptic vesicle trafficking and subsequent neurotransmitter release. Participates as a monomer in synaptic vesicle exocytosis by enhancing vesicle priming, fusion and dilation of exocytotic fusion pores (PubMed:28288128, PubMed:30404828). Mechanistically, acts by increasing local Ca(2+) release from microdomains which is essential for the enhancement of ATP-induced exocytosis (PubMed:30404828)
    812..836     -  promoter       tet promoter (fragment): E. coli promoter for tetracycline efflux protein gene
    889..1749    -  CDS            AmpR: β-lactamase; bla; confers resistance to ampicillin, carbenicillin, and related antibiotics
   1750..1854    -  promoter       AmpR promoter: bla
   2069..2657    +  rep_origin     ori: high-copy-number ColE1/pMB1/pBR322/pUC origin of replication
   2843..2       -  misc_feature   bom (fragment) (across the origin): basis of mobility region from pBR322
>Addgene plasmid #105741 | pT7-7 asyn K32R/K34R | addgene full sequence | sequence record 265018 | Addgene NGS Result
TAGGAAGATCTTCCGGAAGATCTTCCTATGGTGCACTCTCAGTACAATCTGCTCTGATGCGCTACGTGAC
TGGGTCATGGCTGCGCCCCGACACCCGCCAACACCCGCTGACGCGCCCTGACGGGCTTGTCTGCTCCCGG
CATCCGCTTACAGACAAGCTGTGACCGTCTCCGGGAGCTGCATGTGTCAGAGGTTTTCACCGTCATCACC
GAAACGCGCGAGGCCCAGCGATTCGAACTTCTGATAGACTTCGAAATTAATACGACTCACTATAGGGAGA
CCACAACGGTTTCCCTCTAGAAATAATTTTGTTTAACTTTAAGAAGGAGATATACATATGGATGTATTCA
TGAAAGGACTTTCAAAGGCCAAGGAGGGAGTTGTGGCTGCTGCTGAGAAAACCAAACAGGGTGTGGCAGA
AGCAGCAGGAAGGACAAGAGAG
[192 nt withheld, positions 443-634]
TTGGGCAAGAATGAAGAAGGAGCCCCACAGGAAGGAATTCTGGAAGATATGCCTGTGGATCCTGACAATG
AGGCTTATGAAATGCCTTCTGAGGAAGGGTATCAAGACTACGAACCTGAAGCCTAAGAAATATCTTTGCT
CCCAGTTTCTTGAGATCTGCTGACAGATGTTCCATCCAAGCTTATCGATGATAAGCTGTCAAACATGAGA
ATTAAATCAATCTAAAGTATATATGAGTAAACTTGGTCTGACAGTTACCAATGCTTAATCAGTGAGGCAC
CTATCTCAGCGATCTGTCTATTTCGTTCATCCATAGTTGCCTGACTCCCCGTCGTGTAGATAACTACGAT
ACGGGAGGGCTTACCATCTGGCCCCAGTGCTGCAATGATACCGCGAGACCCACGCTCACCGGCTCCAGAT
TTATCAGCAATAAACCAGCCAGCCGGAAGGGCCGAGCGCAGAAGTGGTCCTGCAACTTTATCCGCCTCCA
TCCAGTCTATTAATTGTTGCCGGGAAGCTAGAGTAAGTAGTTCGCCAGTTAATAGTTTGCGCAACGTTGT
TGCCATTGCTACAGGCATCGTGGTGTCACGCTCGTCGTTTGGTATGGCTTCATTCAGCTCCGGTTCCCAA
CGATCAAGGCGAGTTACATGATCCCCCATGTTGTGCAAAAAAGCGGTTAGCTCCTTCGGTCCTCCGATCG
TTGTCAGAAGTAAGTTGGCCGCAGTGTTATCACTCATGGTTATGGCAGCACTGCATAATTCTCTTACTGT
CATGCCATCCGTAAGATGCTTTTCTGTGACTGGTGAGTACTCAACCAAGTCATTCTGAGAATAGTGTATG
CGGCGACCGAGTTGCTCTTGCCCGGCGTCAACACGGGATAATACCGCGCCACATAGCAGAACTTTAAAAG
TGCTCATCATTGGAAAACGTTCTTCGGGGCGAAAACTCTCAAGGATCTTACCGCTGTTGAGATCCAGTTC
GATGTAACCCACTCGTGCACCCAACTGATCTTCAGCATCTTTTACTTTCACCAGCGTTTCTGGGTGAGCA
AAAACAGGAAGGCAAAATGCCGCAAAAAAGGGAATAAGGGCGACACGGAAATGTTGAATACTCATACTCT
TCCTTTTTCAATATTATTGAAGCATTTATCAGGGTTATTGTCTCATGAGCGGATACATATTTGAATGTAT
TTAGAAAAATAAACAAATAGGGGTTCCGCGCACATTTCCCCGAAAAGTGCCACCTGACGTCTAAGAAACC
ATTATTATCATGACATTAACCTATAAAAATAGGCGTATCACGAGGCCCTTTCGTCTTCAAGAATAAAAGG
ATCTAGGTGAAGATCCTTTTTGATAATCTCATGACCAAAATCCCTTAACGTGAGTTTTCGTTCCACTGAG
CGTCAGACCCCGTAGAAAAGATCAAAGGATCTTCTTGAGATCCTTTTTTTCTGCGCGTAATCTGCTGCTT
GCAAACAAAAAAACCACCGCTACCAGCGGTGGTTTGTTTGCCGGATCAAGAGCTACCAACTCTTTTTCCG
AAGGTAACTGGCTTCAGCAGAGCGCAGATACCAAATACTGTCCTTCTAGTGTAGCCGTAGTTAGGCCACC
ACTTCAAGAACTCTGTAGCACCGCCTACATACCTCGCTCTGCTAATCCTGTTACCAGTGGCTGCTGCCAG
TGGCGATAAGTCGTGTCTTACCGGGTTGGACTCAAGACGATAGTTACCGGATAAGGCGCAGCGGTCGGGC
TGAACGGGGGGTTCGTGCACACAGCCCAGCTTGGAGCGAACGACCTACACCGAACTGAGATACCTACAGC
GTGAGCTATGAGAAAGCGCCACGCTTCCCGAAGGGAGAAAGGCGGACAGGTATCCGGTAAGCGGCAGGGT
CGGAACAGGAGAGCGCACGAGGGAGCTTCCAGGGGGAAACGCCTGGTATCTTTATAGTCCTGTCGGGTTT
CGCCACCTCTGACTTGAGCGTCGATTTTTGTGATGCTCGTCAGGGGGGCGGAGCCTATGGAAAAACGCCA
GCAACGCGGCCTTTTTACGGTTCCTGGCCTTTTGCTGGCCTTTTGCTCACATGTTCTTTCCTGCGTTATC
CCCTGATTCTGTGGATAACCGTATTACCGCCTTTGAGTGAGCTGATACCGCTCGCCGCAGCCGAACGACC
GAGCGCAGCGAGTCAGTGAGCGAGGAAGCGGAAGAGCGCCTGATGCGGTATTTTCTCCTTACGCATCTGT
GCGGTATTTCACACCGCA
